>Addgene plasmid #217712 | HA-MBP-TEVpCS-ADGRA2 CTFdeltaTA-FLAG | addgene full sequence | sequence record 430118 | Addgene NGS Result
GAACATTTCTCTATCGAAGGATCTGCGATCGCTCCGGTGCCCGTCAGTGGGCAGAGCGCACATCGCCCAC
AGTCCCCGAGAAGTTGGGGGGAGGGGTCGGCAATTGAACGGGTGCCTAGAGAAGGTGGCGCGGGGTAAAC
TGGGAAAGTGATGTCGTGTACTGGCTCCGCCTTTTTCCCGAGGGTGGGGGAGAACCGTATATAAGTGCAG
TAGTCGCCGTGAACGTTCTTTTTCGCAACGGGTTTGCCGCCAGAACACAGCTGAAGCTTCGAGGGGCTCG
CATCTCTCCTTCACGCGCCCGCCGCCCTACCTGAGGCCGCCATCCACGCCGGTTGAGTCGCGTTCTGCCG
CCTCCCGCCTGTGGTGCCTCCTGAACTGCGTCCGCCGTCTAGGTAAGTTTAAAGCTCAGGTCGAGACCGG
GCCTTTGTCCGGCGCTCCCTTGGAGCCTACCTAGACTCAGCCGGCTCTCCACGCTTTGCCTGACCCTGCT
TGCTCAACTCTACGTCTTTGTTTCGTTTTCTGTTCTGCGCCGTTACAGATCCAAGCTGTGACCGGCGCCT
ACCTGAGATCACCGGCGAAGGAGGGCCACCATGTACAGGATGCAACTCCTGTCTTGCATTGCACTAAGTC
TTGCACTTGTCACGAATTCGTACCCATACGATGTTCCAGATTACGCTGGATCCAAAATTGAAGAAGGCAA
ACTGGTGATTTGGATTAACGGCGATAAAGGCTATAACGGCCTGGCGGAAGTGGGCAAAAAATTTGAAAAA
GATACCGGCATTAAAGTGACCGTGGAACATCCGGATAAACTGGAAGAAAAATTTCCGCAGGTGGCGGCGA
CCGGCGATGGCCCGGATATTATTTTTTGGGCGCATGATCGCTTTGGCGGCTATGCGCAGAGCGGCCTGCT
GGCGGAAATTACCCCGGATAAAGCGTTTCAGGATAAACTGTATCCGTTTACCTGGGATGCGGTGCGCTAT
AACGGCAAACTGATTGCGTATCCGATTGCGGTGGAAGCGCTGAGCCTGATTTATAACAAAGATCTGCTGC
CGAACCCGCCGAAAACCTGGGAAGAAATTCCGGCGCTGGATAAAGAACTGAAAGCGAAAGGCAAAAGCGC
GCTGATGTTTAACCTGCAGGAACCGTATTTTACCTGGCCGCTGATTGCGGCGGATGGCGGCTATGCGTTT
AAATATGAAAACGGCAAATATGATATTAAAGATGTGGGCGTGGATAACGCGGGCGCGAAAGCGGGCCTGA
CCTTTCTGGTGGATCTGATTAAAAACAAACATATGAACGCGGATACCGATTATAGCATTGCGGAAGCGGC
GTTTAACAAAGGCGAAACCGCGATGACCATTAACGGCCCGTGGGCGTGGAGCAACATTGATACCAGCAAA
GTGAACTATGGCGTGACCGTGCTGCCGACCTTTAAAGGCCAGCCGAGCAAACCGTTTGTGGGCGTGCTGA
GCGCGGGCATTAACGCGGCGAGCCCGAACAAAGAACTGGCGAAAGAATTTCTGGAAAACTATCTGCTGAC
CGATGAAGGCCTGGAAGCGGTGAACAAAGATAAACCGCTGGGCGCGGTGGCGCTGAAAAGCTATGAAGAA
GAACTGGCGAAAGATCCGCGCATTGCGGCGACCATGGAAAACGCGCAGAAAGGCGAAATTATGCCGAACA
TTCCGCAGATGAGCGCGTTTTGGTATGCGGTGCGCACCGCGGTGATTAACGCGGCGAGCGGCCGCCAGAC
CGTGGATGAAGCGCTGAAAGATGCGCAGACCAACGAGAACCTTTACTTCCAAGAACTGTCTGCCTTTCCT
CGCGAGGTCGGTGGCGCTGGAGCGGGACTCCACCCTGTTGTGTATCCCTGTACAGCCTTGCTGTTGCTGT
GCTTGTTCGCCACTATCATTACTTACATTCTGAATCACTCCTCAATTCGGGTATCCCGCAAGGGATGGCA
CATGCTCCTGAACCTCTGTTTCCACATCGCCATGACAAGCGCCGTCTTCGCCGGTGGCATCACCCTGACC
AATTATCAGATGGTGTGCCAGGCCGTAGGTATCACCCTGCACTATTCCTCTCTCTCCACCCTCCTGTGGA
TGGGCGTAAAGGCCCGTGTGCTTCACAAGGAACTGACGTGGAGGGCTCCTCCACCGCAGGAGGGAGATCC
CGCCCTGCCTACACCAAGTCCCATGCTGCGCTTCTACCTGATCGCCGGCGGTATCCCATTGATCATTTGC
GGCATCACGGCTGCGGTCAATATCCACAATTACAGAGATCATAGTCCCTATTGCTGGCTCGTGTGGCGTC
CTTCACTGGGAGCTTTCTACATTCCCGTTGCTCTCATCCTTCTGATTACTTGGATTTACTTCCTGTGTGC
CGGGTTGCGCCTCCGTGGGCCTCTCGCGCAGAATCCTAAGGCCGGGAACTCCAGGGCCTCCCTGGAGGCC
GGAGAGGAACTGCGTGGCTCCACACGTCTGAGAGGAAGCGGCCCACTGTTGTCTGATTCCGGCTCCCTTC
TGGCCACTGGATCTGCTCGTGTGGGAACTCCCGGTCCGCCAGAAGATGGTGACTCCTTGTACAGTCCCGG
CGTCCAGCTGGGAGCCTTGGTCACAACCCATTTTCTGTATCTGGCTATGTGGGCCTGTGGTGCCCTGGCG
GTTAGCCAGCGTTGGCTGCCTCGCGTTGTGTGCAGCTGTCTCTACGGAGTCGCAGCCTCCGCTTTGGGCC
TCTTCGTTTTTACTCATCACTGTGCTAGACGGCGCGACGTGAGAGCATCATGGCGTGCCTGTTGCCCTCC
GGCATCACCAGCCGCTCCGCACGCACCACCTCGCGCTCTGCCGGCAGCTGCCGAAGATGGTTCTCCTGTC
TTTGGCGAGGGCCCGCCCAGCCTCAAGTCTAGCCCTAGTGGAAGCTCCGGCCACCCGCTGGCACTGGGAC
CGTGCAAGTTGACCAACCTGCAGTTGGCTCAGAGCCAAGTGTGCGAAGCCGGTGCTGCGGCTGGCGGTGA
GGGCGAACCAGAACCCGCCGGTACAAGAGGCAATCTGGCCCATAGGCACCCGAACAATGTTCATCACGGT
AGGCGTGCTCATAAGTCTCGTGCCAAAGGGCACCGTGCGGGTGAAGCCTGTGGTAAGAACCGCCTCAAAG
CTTTGCGCGGTGGCGCGGCCGGTGCTCTGGAGCTTCTGAGCAGTGAATCTGGCTCTCTGCACAACAGTCC
CACTGACTCTTATCTCGGGTCCTCACGCAACTCACCAGGAGCCGGTCTCCAACTGGAGGGCGAACCAATG
CTGACTCCATCCGAAGGTAGCGACACCTCAGCGGCACCGTTGTCCGAAGCCGGAAGGGCAGGGCAACGTC
GCAGCGCCTCACGTGACAGCCTCAAGGGCGGAGGCGCCCTGGAAAAGGAAAGTCATAGGCGCAGCTACCC
GCTGAACGCTGCCAGCCTGAATGGTGCTCCCAAGGGAGGTAAGTATGATGACGTGACCCTTATGGGCGCC
GAGGTTGCCAGTGGCGGTTGCATGAAGACCGGTCTGTGGAAATCAGAGACTACCGTCGGTTCTGACTACA
AAGACGATGACGACAAGTGAAGATCTGACAAAACTCACACATGCCCACCGTGCCCAGCACCTGAACTCCT
GGGGGGACCGTCAGTCTTCCTCTTCCCCCCAAAACCCAAGGACACCCTCATGATCTCCCGGACCCCTGAG
GTCACATGCGTGGTGGTGGACGTGAGCCACGAAGACCCTGAGGTCAAGTTCAACTGGTACGTGGACGGCG
TGGAGGTGCATAATGCCAAGACAAAGCCGCGGGAGGAGCAGTACAACAGCACGTACCGTGTGGTCAGCGT
CCTCACCGTCCTGCACCAGGACTGGCTGAATGGCAAGGAGTACAAGTGCAAGGTCTCCAACAAAGCCCTC
CCAGCCCCCATCGAGAAAACCATCTCCAAAGCCAAAGGGCAGCCCCGAGAACCACAGGTGTACACCCTGC
CCCCATCCCGGGAGGAGATGACCAAGAACCAGGTCAGCCTGACCTGCCTGGTCAAAGGCTTCTATCCCAG
CGACATCGCCGTGGAGTGGGAGAGCAATGGGCAGCCGGAGAACAACTACAAGACCACGCCTCCCGTGCTG
GACTCCGACGGCTCCTTCTTCCTCTACAGCAAGCTCACCGTGGACAAGAGCAGGTGGCAGCAGGGGAACG
TCTTCTCATGCTCCGTGATGCACGAGGCTCTGCACAACCACTACACGCAGAAGAGCCTCTCCCTGTCTCC
GGGTAAATGAGTGCTAGCTGGCCAGACATGATAAGATACATTGATGAGTTTGGACAAACCACAACTAGAA
TGCAGTGAAAAAAATGCTTTATTTGTGAAATTTGTGATGCTATTGCTTTATTTGTAACCATTATAAGCTG
CAATAAACAAGTTAACAACAACAATTGCATTCATTTTATGTTTCAGGTTCAGGGGGAGGTGTGGGAGGTT
TTTTAAAGCAAGTAAAACCTCTACAAATGTGGTATGGAATTAATTCTAAAATACAGCATAGCAAAACTTT
AACCTCCAAATCAAGCCTCTACTTGAATCCTTTTCTGAGGGATGAATAAGGCATAGGCATCAGGGGCTGT
TGCCAATGTGCATTAGCTGTTTGCAGCCTCACCTTCTTTCATGGAGTTTAAGATATAGTGTATTTTCCCA
AGGTTTGAACTAGCTCTTCATTTCTTTATGTTTTAAATGCACTGACCTCCCACATTCCCTTTTTAGTAAA
ATATTCAGAAATAATTTAAATACATCATTGCAATGAAAATAAATGTTTTTTATTAGGCAGAATCCAGATG
CTCAAGGCCCTTCATAATATCCCCCAGTTTAGTAGTTGGACTTAGGGAACAAAGGAACCTTTAATAGAAA
TTGGACAGCAAGAAAGCGAGCTTCTAGCTTATCCTCAGTCCTGCTCCTCTGCCACAAAGTGCACGCAGTT
GCCGGCCGGGTCGCGCAGGGCGAACTCCCGCCCCCACGGCTGCTCGCCGATCTCGGTCATGGCCGGCCCG
GAGGCGTCCCGGAAGTTCGTGGACACGACCTCCGACCACTCGGCGTACAGCTCGTCCAGGCCGCGCACCC
ACACCCAGGCCAGGGTGTTGTCCGGCACCACCTGGTCCTGGACCGCGCTGATGAACAGGGTCACGTCGTC
CCGGACCACACCGGCGAAGTCGTCCTCCACGAAGTCCCGGGAGAACCCGAGCCGGTCGGTCCAGAACTCG
ACCGCTCCGGCGACGTCGCGCGCGGTGAGCACCGGAACGGCACTGGTCAACTTGGCCATGATGGCTCCTC
CTGTCAGGAGAGGAAAGAGAAGAAGGTTAGTACAATTGCTATAGTGAGTTGTATTATACTATGCAGATAT
ACTATGCCAATGATTAATTGTCAAACTAGGGCTGCAGGGTTCATAGTGCCACTTTTCCTGCACTGCCCCA
TCTCCTGCCCACCCTTTCCCAGGCATAGACAGTCAGTGACTTACCAAACTCACAGGAGGGAGAAGGCAGA
AGCTTGAGACAGACCCGCGGGACCGCCGAACTGCGAGGGGACGTGGCTAGGGCGGCTTCTTTTATGGTGC
GCCGGCCCTCGGAGGCAGGGCGCTCGGGGAGGCCTAGCGGCCAATCTGCGGTGGCAGGAGGCGGGGCCGA
AGGCCGTGCCTGACCAATCCGGAGCACATAGGAGTCTCAGCCCCCCGCCCCAAAGCAAGGGGAAGTCACG
CGCCTGTAGCGCCAGCGTGTTGTGAAATGGGGGCTTGGGGGGGTTGGGGCCCTGACTAGTCAAAACAAAC
TCCCATTGACGTCAATGGGGTGGAGACTTGGAAATCCCCGTGAGTCAAACCGCTATCCACGCCCATTGAT
GTACTGCCAAAACCGCATCATCATGGTAATAGCGATGACTAATACGTAGATGTACTGCCAAGTAGGAAAG
TCCCATAAGGTCATGTACTGGGCATAATGCCAGGCGGGCCATTTACCGTCATTGACGTCAATAGGGGGCG
TACTTGGCATATGATACACTTGATGTACTGCCAAGTGGGCAGTTTACCGTAAATACTCCACCCATTGACG
TCAATGGAAAGTCCCTATTGGCGTTACTATGGGAACATACGTCATTATTGACGTCAATGGGCGGGGGTCG
TTGGGCGGTCAGCCAGGCGGGCCATTTACCGTAAGTTATGTAACGCCTGCAGGTTAATTAAGAACATGTG
AGCAAAAGGCCAGCAAAAGGCCAGGAACCGTAAAAAGGCCGCGTTGCTGGCGTTTTTCCATAGGCTCCGC
CCCCCTGACGAGCATCACAAAAATCGACGCTCAAGTCAGAGGTGGCGAAACCCGACAGGACTATAAAGAT
ACCAGGCGTTTCCCCCTGGAAGCTCCCTCGTGCGCTCTCCTGTTCCGACCCTGCCGCTTACCGGATACCT
GTCCGCCTTTCTCCCTTCGGGAAGCGTGGCGCTTTCTCATAGCTCACGCTGTAGGTATCTCAGTTCGGTG
TAGGTCGTTCGCTCCAAGCTGGGCTGTGTGCACGAACCCCCCGTTCAGCCCGACCGCTGCGCCTTATCCG
GTAACTATCGTCTTGAGTCCAACCCGGTAAGACACGACTTATCGCCACTGGCAGCAGCCACTGGTAACAG
GATTAGCAGAGCGAGGTATGTAGGCGGTGCTACAGAGTTCTTGAAGTGGTGGCCTAACTACGGCTACACT
AGAAGAACAGTATTTGGTATCTGCGCTCTGCTGAAGCCAGTTACCTTCGGAAAAAGAGTTGGTAGCTCTT
GATCCGGCAAACAAACCACCGCTGGTAGCGGTGGTTTTTTTGTTTGCAAGCAGCAGATTACGCGCAGAAA
AAAAGGATCTCAAGAAGATCCTTTGATCTTTTCTACGGGGTCTGACGCTCAGTGGAACGAAAACTCACGT
TAAGGGATTTTGGTCATGGCTAGTTAATTAACATTTAAATCAGCGGCCGCAATAAAATATCTTTATTTTC
ATTACATCTGTGTGTTGGTTTTTTGTGTGAATCGTAACTAACATACGCTCTCCATCAAAACAAAACGAAA
CAAAACAAACTAGCAAAATAGGCTGTCCCCAGTGCAAGTGCAGGTGCCA
Features (pLannotate 1.2.2; 17 found; start..end, strand, type, name):
     49..260     +  promoter       EF-1α core promoter: core promoter for human elongation factor EF-1α
    273..541     +  LTR            5' LTR (truncated): truncated 5' long terminal repeat (LTR) from human T-cell leukemia virus (HTLV) type 1
    591..650     +  sig_peptide    IL-2 signal sequence: human interleukin-2 signal sequence
    651..677     +  CDS            3xHA (fragment): three tandem HA epitope tags
    681..1781    +  CDS            malE (fragment): MALE_ECO57 - Experimental evidence at protein level: Swiss-Prot protein existence level 1. Part of the ABC transporter complex MalEFGK involved in maltose/maltodextrin import. Binds maltose and higher maltodextrins. From Escherichia coli O157:H7.
   1803..3557    +  CDS            ADGRA2 (fragment): AGRA2_HUMAN - Also known as GPR124 From Homo sapiens (Human).
   3597..4277    +  CDS            IGHG1 (fragment): IGHG1_HUMAN - Experimental evidence at protein level: Swiss-Prot protein existence level 1. Constant region of immunoglobulin heavy chains. Immunoglobulins, also known as antibodies, are membrane-bound or secreted glycoproteins produced by B lymphocytes. In the recognition phase of humoral immunity, the membrane-bound immunoglobulins serve as receptors which, upon binding of a specific antigen, trigger the clonal expansion and differentiation of B lymphocytes into immunoglobulins- secreting plasma cells. Secreted immunoglobulins mediate the effector phase of humoral immunity, which results in
   4302..4423    -  polyA_signal   SV40 poly(A) signal: SV40 polyadenylation signal
   4446..4517    -  CDS            large T antigen (fragment): large T antigen from SV40 (simian virus 40)
   4527..4921    -  polyA_signal   β-globin poly(A): human β-globin polyadenylation signal
   4938..5309    -  CDS            ble: BLE_STRHI - Experimental evidence at protein level: Swiss-Prot protein existence level 1. Binding protein with a strong affinity to the bleomycin family of antibiotics. From Streptoalloteichus hindustanus.
   5371..5414    -  promoter       EM7 promoter (fragment): synthetic bacterial promoter&nbsp
   5801..5900    -  promoter       CMV promoter (fragment): human cytomegalovirus (CMV) immediate early promoter
   5902..6205    -  enhancer       CMV enhancer: human cytomegalovirus immediate early enhancer
   6285..6873    -  rep_origin     ori: high-copy-number ColE1/pMB1/pBR322/pUC origin of replication
   6981..7029    +  polyA_signal   poly(A) signal: synthetic polyadenylation signal
   7040..12      +  misc_feature   pause site (across the origin): RNA polymerase II transcriptional pause signal from the human α2 globin gene
