[The description below was written by a language model from this plasmid's Addgene catalogue record and pLannotate feature annotations shown in this document.]
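Description:
HA-MBP-TEVpCS-ADGRA2 CTFdeltaTA-FLAG is a 7.1 kb mammalian expression plasmid built on the pFuse-hIgG1-Fc2 backbone. It is propagated in E. coli from a high-copy ColE1/pUC-type origin. Selection uses a single Sh ble (bleomycin/Zeocin resistance) gene placed behind tandem CMV enhancer/promoter and bacterial EM7 promoters and terminated by a β-globin poly(A) signal, an arrangement that allows the marker to be expressed in both bacteria and mammalian cells.

The payload is transcribed from the composite promoter typical of this backbone, an EF-1α core promoter joined to a truncated HTLV-1 5' LTR segment. The open reading frame begins with the human IL-2 signal sequence, which directs the protein into the secretory pathway, followed by an HA epitope and E. coli maltose-binding protein (malE). The construct name then indicates a TEV protease cleavage site ("TEVpCS"), which is not separately annotated. Next comes human ADGRA2 (GPR124/TEM5) lacking residues 1-752, with a C-terminal FLAG tag listed in the catalogue but also not annotated. "CTFdeltaTA" presumably denotes the receptor's C-terminal fragment without its tethered agonist, leaving the transmembrane domain and cytoplasmic tail.

The feature table still shows the backbone's IgG1 Fc (IGHG1) sequence downstream of the insert, ahead of the SV40 poly(A) signal. The record does not say whether it is translated; the C-terminal FLAG designation suggests the fusion ends before it.

The stated purpose is mammalian expression of adhesion GPCR transmembrane domains, in connection with work on tethered agonist signaling in this receptor family. The N-terminal HA and C-terminal FLAG tags would allow detection of the protein.
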