Addgene plasmid #217712: HA-MBP-TEVpCS-ADGRA2 CTFdeltaTA-FLAG
Purpose: Mammalian expression of Adhesion G Protein-Coupled Receptor transmembrane domains
Depositing lab: Stephen Blacklow. Publication: Heterogeneity of tethered agonist signaling in adhesion G protein-coupled receptors. Dates AN, Jones DTD, Smith JS, Skiba MA, Rich MF, Burruss MM, Kruse AC, Blacklow SC. Cell Chem Biol. 2024 Aug 15;31(8):1542-1553.e4. doi: 10.1016/j.chembiol.2024.03.004. Epub 2024 Apr 11. PubMed 38608683.
Backbone
  Vector backbone: pFuse-hIgG1-Fc2
  Backbone manufacturer: Invitrogen
  Vector type: Mammalian Expression
Growth in bacteria
  Bacterial resistance: Bleocin (Zeocin), 50 μg/mL
  Growth temperature: 37°C
  Growth strain: DH5alpha
  Copy number: High Copy
Gene/Insert
  Gene/Insert name: ADGRA2 (alt name: GPR124)
  Species: H. sapiens (human)
  Mutation: Deletion of residues 1-752
  Entrez Gene: ADGRA2 (a.k.a. GPR124, TEM5)
  Tag / fusion protein: HA (N terminal on insert); FLAG (C terminal on insert)
  Cloning method: Gibson Cloning
Terms and licenses: Academic/Nonprofit Terms; Industry Terms: Not Available to Industry
Depositor comments: Please visit https://www.biorxiv.org/content/10.1101/2022.07.14.500097v2 for bioRxiv preprint.
How to cite: HA-MBP-TEVpCS-ADGRA2 CTFdeltaTA-FLAG was a gift from Stephen Blacklow (Addgene plasmid # 217712 ; http://n2t.net/addgene:217712 ; RRID:Addgene_217712)
